Addgene plasmid #145013: TFORF3537
Purpose: Lentiviral vector for overexpressing transcription factor ORFs with unique 24-bp barcodes. Barcodes facilitate identification of transcription factors in pooled screens.
Depositing lab: Feng Zhang. Depositing organization: Broad Institute. Publication: A transcription factor atlas of directed differentiation. Joung J, Ma S, Tay T, Geiger-Schuller KR, Kirchgatterer PC, Verdine VK, Guo B, Arias-Garcia MA, Allen WE, Singh A, Kuksenko O, Abudayyeh OO, Gootenberg JS, Fu Z, Macrae RK, Buenrostro JD, Regev A, Zhang F. Cell. 2023 Jan 5;186(1):209-229.e26. doi: 10.1016/j.cell.2022.11.026. PubMed 36608654.
Backbone
  Vector backbone: pLX_TRC317
  Backbone manufacturer: Broad Institute Genetic Perturbation Platform
  Backbone size w/o insert (bp): 8264
  Vector type: Mammalian Expression, Lentiviral
  Selectable markers: Puromycin
Growth in bacteria
  Bacterial resistance: Ampicillin, 100 μg/mL
  Growth temperature: 37°C
  Growth strain: NEB Stable
  Copy number: High Copy
Gene/Insert
  Gene/Insert name: TSC22D4
  Species: H. sapiens (human)
  Insert size (bp): 1391
  Entrez Gene: TSC22D4 (a.k.a. SPACDR, THG-1, THG1, TILZ2)
  Promoter: EF1a
  Tag / fusion protein: V5 (C terminal on insert)
  Cloning method: Gateway Cloning
  Sequencing primers: 5′ GGGTGGAGACTGAAGTTAGGCCAG; 3′ CACATAGCGTAAAAGGAGCAACATAG
Resource information
  A portion of this plasmid was derived from a plasmid made by: Broad Institute Genetic Perturbation Platform
Terms and licenses: Academic/Nonprofit Terms; Industry Terms: Not Available to Industry
Depositor comments: NM_001303043.1 Please test multiple small colonies in case of plasmid recombination. To make this collection available in a timely manner, a portion of this collection was not fully sequenced by Addgene. If an Addgene verified full plasmid sequence is not available, please contact us prior to placing an order to request the full sequence.
How to cite: TFORF3537 was a gift from Feng Zhang (Addgene plasmid # 145013 ; http://n2t.net/addgene:145013 ; RRID:Addgene_145013)
