[The description below was written by a language model from this plasmid's Addgene catalogue record and pLannotate feature annotations shown in this document.]
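Description:
TFORF3537 is a lentiviral mammalian expression plasmid built on the pLX_TRC317 backbone and carrying the human TSC22D4 open reading frame (also known as THG1 or TILZ2, annotated as a transcriptional repressor). It belongs to a barcoded transcription factor ORF collection in which each clone has a unique 24-bp barcode, so that the overexpressed factor can be identified in pooled screens. The barcode itself is not annotated in the feature table. In bacteria the plasmid replicates from a high-copy ColE1/pUC-type origin and is selected with ampicillin through the bla gene. An f1 origin and remnants of a lac/T7/T3 cloning region are also present. The depositor warns that the plasmid can recombine, as is common for LTR-containing vectors.

The viral portion follows a third-generation, self-inactivating design. An RSV promoter drives a truncated HIV-1 5' LTR, followed by the Ψ packaging signal with a partial gag sequence, the RRE for Rev-dependent nuclear export, a cPPT/CTS element, and a ΔU3 3' LTR with a downstream SV40 polyadenylation signal. Between the LTRs there are two expression units. An SV40 early promoter drives puromycin N-acetyltransferase for selection of transduced cells, and the EF-1α promoter drives TSC22D4. The ORF was introduced by Gateway cloning and is flanked by attB1 and attB2 remnants, with a V5 epitope tag fused at its C terminus for detection. A WPRE downstream enhances transcript stability and expression. A short U6 promoter fragment lies between the tag and the WPRE, and its role is not stated in the record. The construct is used to make lentivirus for stable TSC22D4 overexpression, for example in directed differentiation screens.
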