Features (pLannotate 1.2.2; 34 found; start..end, strand, type, name):
      5..231     +  promoter       RSV promoter: Rous sarcoma virus enhancer/promoter
    232..412     +  LTR            5' LTR (truncated): truncated 5' long terminal repeat (LTR) from HIV-1
    459..584     +  misc_feature   HIV-1 Ψ: packaging signal of human immunodeficiency virus type 1
    568..931     +  CDS            HIV-1 gag (fragment): gag protein from human immunodeficiency virus 1; gag
   1077..1310    +  misc_feature   RRE: The Rev response element (RRE) of HIV-1 allows for Rev-dependent mRNA export from the nucleus to the cytoplasm.
   1687..1713    +  CDS            Rev (fragment): human immunodeficiency virus 1 (HIV-1) Rev protein; rev; enhances nuclear export of unspliced and incompletely spliced viral mRNAs
   1720..1743    +  promoter       SV40 promoter (fragment): SV40 early promoter
   1744..1815    +  promoter       SV40 promoter (fragment): SV40 enhancer and early promoter
   1839..1974    +  rep_origin     SV40 ori: SV40 origin of replication
   2020..2616    +  CDS            PuroR (fragment): puromycin N-acetyltransferase; pac from Streptomyces; confers resistance to puromycin
   2665..2782    +  misc_feature   cPPT/CTS: central polypurine tract and central termination sequence of HIV-1
   2847..2913    +  CDS            small t antigen (fragment): SV40 (simian virus 40) small t antigen
   2920..4098    +  promoter       EF-1α promoter: strong constitutive promoter for human elongation factor EF-1α
   4119..4136    +  protein_bind   attB1 (fragment): mutant version of attB; core recombination site for the Gateway® BP reaction BP Clonase™
   4142..5326    +  CDS            TSC22D4: T22D4_HUMAN - Also known as THG1, TILZ2. Experimental evidence at protein level: Swiss-Prot protein existence level 1. Transcriptional repressor. From Homo sapiens (Human).
   5334..5351    -  protein_bind   attB2 (fragment): mutant version of attB; core recombination site for the Gateway® BP reaction BP Clonase™
   5360..5401    +  CDS            V5 tag: epitope tag from simian virus 5
   5417..5470    +  promoter       U6 promoter (fragment): RNA polymerase III promoter for human U6 snRNA
   5512..6100    +  misc_feature   WPRE: woodchuck hepatitis virus posttranscriptional regulatory element
   6151..6170    +  misc_feature   cPPT/CTS (fragment): central polypurine tract and central termination sequence of HIV-1
   6172..6405    +  LTR            3' LTR (ΔU3): self-inactivating 3' long terminal repeat (LTR) from HIV-1
   6483..6604    +  polyA_signal   SV40 poly(A) signal: SV40 polyadenylation signal
   6644..6779    +  rep_origin     SV40 ori: SV40 origin of replication
   6800..6818    -  promoter       T7 promoter: promoter for bacteriophage T7 RNA polymerase
   6826..6981    +  CDS            lacZα (fragment): LacZα fragment of β-galactosidase; lacZ fragment
   6986..7414    +  rep_origin     f1 ori (sequence partly withheld): f1 bacteriophage origin of replication; arrow indicates direction of (+) strand synthesis
   7467..7571    +  promoter       AmpR promoter: bla
   7572..8432    +  CDS            AmpR: β-lactamase; bla; confers resistance to ampicillin, carbenicillin, and related antibiotics
   8603..9191    +  rep_origin     ori: high-copy-number ColE1/pMB1/pBR322/pUC origin of replication
   9374..9466    +  CDS            lacI (fragment): lac repressor; lacI; The lac repressor binds to the lac operator to inhibit transcription in E. coli. This inhibition can be relieved by adding lactose or isopropyl-β-D-thiogalactopyranoside (IPTG).
   9479..9500    +  protein_bind   CAP binding site: CAP binding activates transcription in the presence of cAMP. E. coli catabolite activator protein
   9515..9545    +  promoter       lac promoter: promoter for the E. coli lac operon
   9553..9569    +  protein_bind   lac operator: The lac repressor binds to the lac operator to inhibit transcription in E. coli. This inhibition can be relieved by adding lactose or isopropyl-β-D-thiogalactopyranoside (IPTG). lac repressor encoded by lacI
   9614..9632    +  promoter       T3 promoter: promoter for bacteriophage T3 RNA polymerase
>Addgene plasmid #145013 | TFORF3537 | depositor full sequence | sequence record 287153 | Full Sequence
TTAATGTAGTCTTATGCAATACTCTTGTAGTCTTGCAACATGGTAACGATGAGTTAGCAACATGCCTTAC
AAGGAGAGAAAAAGCACCGTGCATGCCGATTGGTGGAAGTAAGGTGGTACGATCGTGCCTTATTAGGAAG
GCAACAGACGGGTCTGACATGGATTGGACGAACCACTGAATTGCCGCATTGCAGAGATATTGTATTTAAG
TGCCTAGCTCGATACATAAACGGGTCTCTCTGGTTAGACCAGATCTGAGCCTGGGAGCTCTCTGGCTAAC
TAGGGAACCCACTGCTTAAGCCTCAATAAAGCTTGCCTTGAGTGCTTCAAGTAGTGTGTGCCCGTCTGTT
GTGTGACTCTGGTAACTAGAGATCCCTCAGACCCTTTTAGTCAGTGTGGAAAATCTCTAGCAGTGGCGCC
CGAACAGGGACTTGAAAGCGAAAGGGAAACCAGAGGAGCTCTCTCGACGCAGGACTCGGCTTGCTGAAGC
GCGCACGGCAAGAGGCGAGGGGCGGCGACTGGTGAGTACGCCAAAAATTTTGACTAGCGGAGGCTAGAAG
GAGAGAGATGGGTGCGAGAGCGTCAGTATTAAGCGGGGGAGAATTAGATCGCGATGGGAAAAAATTCGGT
TAAGGCCAGGGGGAAAGAAAAAATATAAATTAAAACATATAGTATGGGCAAGCAGGGAGCTAGAACGATT
CGCAGTTAATCCTGGCCTGTTAGAAACATCAGAAGGCTGTAGACAAATACTGGGACAGCTACAACCATCC
CTTCAGACAGGATCAGAAGAACTTAGATCATTATATAATACAGTAGCAACCCTCTATTGTGTGCATCAAA
GGATAGAGATAAAAGACACCAAGGAAGCTTTAGACAAGATAGAGGAAGAGCAAAACAAAAGTAAGACCAC
CGCACAGCAAGCGGCCGCTGATCTTCAGACCTGGAGGAGGAGATATGAGGGACAATTGGAGAAGTGAATT
ATATAAATATAAAGTAGTAAAAATTGAACCATTAGGAGTAGCACCCACCAAGGCAAAGAGAAGAGTGGTG
CAGAGAGAAAAAAGAGCAGTGGGAATAGGAGCTTTGTTCCTTGGGTTCTTGGGAGCAGCAGGAAGCACTA
TGGGCGCAGCGTCAATGACGCTGACGGTACAGGCCAGACAATTATTGTCTGGTATAGTGCAGCAGCAGAA
CAATTTGCTGAGGGCTATTGAGGCGCAACAGCATCTGTTGCAACTCACAGTCTGGGGCATCAAGCAGCTC
CAGGCAAGAATCCTGGCTGTGGAAAGATACCTAAAGGATCAACAGCTCCTGGGGATTTGGGGTTGCTCTG
GAAAACTCATTTGCACCACTGCTGTGCCTTGGAATGCTAGTTGGAGTAATAAATCTCTGGAACAGATTTG
GAATCACACGACCTGGATGGAGTGGGACAGAGAAATTAACAATTACACAAGCTTAATACACTCCTTAATT
GAAGAATCGCAAAACCAGCAAGAAAAGAATGAACAAGAATTATTGGAATTAGATAAATGGGCAAGTTTGT
GGAATTGGTTTAACATAACAAATTGGCTGTGGTATATAAAATTATTCATAATGATAGTAGGAGGCTTGGT
AGGTTTAAGAATAGTTTTTGCTGTACTTTCTATAGTGAATAGAGTTAGGCAGGGATATTCACCATTATCG
TTTCAGACCCACCTCCCAACCCCGAGGGGACCCATGCATTGCATCTCAATTAGTCAGCAACCAGGTGTGG
AAAGTCCCCAGGCTCCCCAGCAGGCAGAAGTATGCAAAGCATGCGTCTCAATTAGTCAGCAACCATAGTC
CCGCCCCTAACTCCGCCCATCCCGCCCCTAACTCCGCCCAGTTCCGCCCATTCTCCGCCCCATGGCTGAC
TAATTTTTTTTATTTATGCAGAGGCCGAGGCCGCCTCGGCCTCTGAGCTATTCCAGAAGTAGTGAGGAGG
CTTTTTTGGAGGCCTAGGCTTTTGCAAAAAGCTTTCTAGAGGTACCACCGGAGCTTACCATGACCGAGTA
CAAGCCCACGGTGCGCCTCGCCACCCGCGACGACGTCCCCAGGGCCGTACGCACCCTCGCCGCCGCGTTC
GCCGACTACCCCGCCACGCGCCACACCGTCGATCCGGACCGCCACATCGAGCGGGTCACCGAGCTGCAAG
AACTCTTCCTCACGCGCGTCGGGCTCGACATCGGCAAGGTGTGGGTCGCGGACGACGGCGCCGCCGTGGC
GGTCTGGACCACGCCGGAGAGCGTCGAAGCGGGGGCGGTGTTCGCCGAGATCGGCCCGCGCATGGCCGAG
TTGAGCGGTTCCCGGCTGGCCGCGCAGCAACAGATGGAAGGCCTCCTGGCGCCGCACCGGCCCAAGGAGC
CCGCGTGGTTCCTGGCCACCGTCGGCGTCTCGCCCGACCACCAGGGCAAGGGTCTGGGCAGCGCCGTCGT
GCTCCCCGGAGTGGAGGCGGCCGAGCGCGCCGGGGTGCCCGCCTTCCTGGAGACCTCCGCGCCCCGCAAC
CTCCCCTTCTACGAGCGGCTCGGCTTCACCGTCACCGCCGACGTCGAGGTGCCCGAAGGACCGCGCACCT
GGTGCATGACCCGCAAGCCCGGTGCCAGTTAACGAATTCTAGATCTTGAGACAAATGGCAGTATTCATCC
ACAATTTTAAAAGAAAAGGGGGGATTGGGGGGTACAGTGCAGGGGAAAGAATAGTAGACATAATAGCAAC
AGACATACAAACTAAAGAATTACAAAAACAAATTACAAAAATTCAAAATTTTCGGGTTTATTACAGGGAC
AGCAGAGATCCACTTTGGCGCCGGCTCGAGGCCTGCAGGTGCAAAGATGGATAAAGTTTTAAACAGAGAG
GAATCTTTGCAGCTAATGGACCTTCTAGGTCTTGAAAGGAGTGGGAATTGGCTCCGGTGCCCGTCAGTGG
GCAGAGCGCACATCGCCCACAGTCCCCGAGAAGTTGGGGGGAGGGGTCGGCAATTGAACCGGTGCCTAGA
GAAGGTGGCGCGGGGTAAACTGGGAAAGTGATGTCGTGTACTGGCTCCGCCTTTTTCCCGAGGGTGGGGG
AGAACCGTATATAAGTGCAGTAGTCGCCGTGAACGTTCTTTTTCGCAACGGGTTTGCCGCCAGAACACAG
GTAAGTGCCGTGTGTGGTTCCCGCGGGCCTGGCCTCTTTACGGGTTATGGCCCTTGCGTGCCTTGAATTA
CTTCCACCTGGCTGCAGTACGTGATTCTTGATCCCGAGCTTCGGGTTGGAAGTGGGTGGGAGAGTTCGAG
GCCTTGCGCTTAAGGAGCCCCTTCGCCTCGTGCTTGAGTTGAGGCCTGGCCTGGGCGCTGGGGCCGCCGC
GTGCGAATCTGGTGGCACCTTCGCGCCTGTCTCGCTGCTTTCGATAAGTCTCTAGCCATTTAAAATTTTT
GATGACCTGCTGCGACGCTTTTTTTCTGGCAAGATAGTCTTGTAAATGCGGGCCAAGATCTGCACACTGG
TATTTCGGTTTTTGGGGCCGCGGGCGGCGACGGGGCCCGTGCGTCCCAGCGCACATGTTCGGCGAGGCGG
GGCCTGCGAGCGCGGCCACCGAGAATCGGACGGGGGTAGTCTCAAGCTGGCCGGCCTGCTCTGGTGCCTG
GCCTCGCGCCGCCGTGTATCGCCCCGCCCTGGGCGGCAAGGCTGGCCCGGTCGGCACCAGTTGCGTGAGC
GGAAAGATGGCCGCTTCCCGGCCCTGCTGCAGGGAGCTCAAAATGGAGGACGCGGCGCTCGGGAGAGCGG
GCGGGTGAGTCACCCACACAAAGGAAAAGGGCCTTTCCGTCCTCAGCCGTCGCTTCATGTGACTCCACGG
AGTACCGGGCGCCGTCCAGGCACCTCGATTAGTTCTCGAGCTTTTGGAGTACGTCGTCTTTAGGTTGGGG
GGAGGGGTTTTATGCGATGGAGTTTCCCCACACTGAGTGGGTGGAGACTGAAGTTAGGCCAGCTTGGCAC
TTGATGTAATTCTCCTTGGAATTTGCCCTTTTTGAGTTTGGATCTTGGTTCATTCTCAAGCCTCAGACAG
TGGTTCAAAGTTTTTTTCTTCCATTTCAGGTGTCGTGAGGCTAGCATCGATTGATCAACAAGTTTGTACA
AAAAAGTTGGCATGAGCGGGGGCAAGAAGAAGAGTAGTTTCCAAATCACCAGCGTCACCACGGACTATGA
GGGCCCTGGGAGCCCAGGGGCTTCGGATCCCCCTACCCCACAGCCCCCAACCGGGCCCCCGCCCCGCCTG
CCCAATGGGGAGCCCAGCCCCGATCCGGGGGGCAAGGGCACCCCCCGGAATGGCTCCCCACCACCTGGGG
CCCCTTCCTCCCGTTTCCGGGTGGTGAAGCTGCCCCACGGCCTGGGAGAGCCTTATCGCCGCGGTCGCTG
GACGTGTGTGGATGTTTATGAGCGAGACCTGGAGCCCCACAGCTTCGGCGGACTCCTGGAGGGAATTCGA
GGGGCCTCAGGGGGCGCCGGGGGCAGATCTTTGGATTCCAGGTTGGAGCTGGCCAGCCTCGGCCTGGGCG
CCCCCACCCCACCGTCAGGCCTGTCTCAGGGCCCCACCTCCTGGCTCCGTCCACCCCCCACCTCTCCTGG
ACCTCAGGCCCGCTCCTTCACTGGGGGACTGGGCCAGCTGGTGGTGCCCAGCAAAGCCAAGGCAGAGAAA
CCCCCACTGTCGGCCTCCTCACCCCAGCAGCGCCCCCCAGAGCCTGAGACCGGTGAGAGTGCGGGCACAT
CCCGGGCTGCCACGCCCCTGCCCTCTCTGAGGGTGGAAGCGGAGGCTGGGGGCTCAGGGGCCAGGACCCC
TCCACTGTCCCGGAGGAAAGCTGTAGACATGCGGCTGCGGATGGAGTTGGGTGCTCCAGAAGAGATGGGG
CAGGTGCCCCCACTTGACTCTCGCCCCAGCTCCCCGGCCCTCTACTTCACCCACGATGCCAGCCTGGTTC
ACAAATCTCCAGACCCCTTCGGAGCAGTAGCAGCTCAGAAGTTCAGCCTGGCCCACTCCATGTTGGCCAT
CAGTGGTCACCTAGACAGCGACGATGATAGTGGCTCCGGAAGCCTGGTTGGCATTGACAACAAAATCGAG
CAAGCCATGGACTTGGTGAAGTCCCACCTCATGTTTGCGGTCCGGGAGGAGGTGGAGGTGCTGAAGGAGC
AGATCCGGGAACTGGCGGAGCGGAACGCTGCGCTGGAGCAGGAGAATGGGCTGCTGCGCGCCCTGGCCAG
CCCGGAGCAGCTGGCTCAGCTGCCCTCCTCGGGGGTCCCACGGCTTGGGCCCCCTGCGCCCAATGGGCCC
TCCGTCTGCCCGACTTTCTTGTACAAAGTGGTTGATATCGGTAAGCCTATCCCTAACCCTCTCCTCGGTC
TCGATTCTACGTAGTAATGAACTAGTCCGTAACTTGAAAGTATTTCGATTTCTTGGCTTTATATATCTTG
TGGAAAGGACGATTTAGCGAGAGCCCCCGCGACACCACGCGTTAAGTCGACAATCAACCTCTGGATTACA
AAATTTGTGAAAGATTGACTGGTATTCTTAACTATGTTGCTCCTTTTACGCTATGTGGATACGCTGCTTT
AATGCCTTTGTATCATGCTATTGCTTCCCGTATGGCTTTCATTTTCTCCTCCTTGTATAAATCCTGGTTG
CTGTCTCTTTATGAGGAGTTGTGGCCCGTTGTCAGGCAACGTGGCGTGGTGTGCACTGTGTTTGCTGACG
CAACCCCCACTGGTTGGGGCATTGCCACCACCTGTCAGCTCCTTTCCGGGACTTTCGCTTTCCCCCTCCC
TATTGCCACGGCGGAACTCATCGCCGCCTGCCTTGCCCGCTGCTGGACAGGGGCTCGGCTGTTGGGCACT
GACAATTCCGTGGTGTTGTCGGGGAAATCATCGTCCTTTCCTTGGCTGCTCGCCTGTGTTGCCACCTGGA
TTCTGCGCGGGACGTCCTTCTGCTACGTCCCTTCGGCCCTCAATCCAGCGGACCTTCCTTCCCGCGGCCT
GCTGCCGGCTCTGCGGCCTCTTCCGCGTCTTCGCCTTCGCCCTCAGACGAGTCGGATCTCCCTTTGGGCC
GCCTCCCCGCGTCGACTTTAAGACCAATGACTTACAAGGCAGCTGTAGATCTTAGCCACTTTTTAAAAGA
AAAGGGGGGACTGGAAGGGCTAATTCACTCCCAACGAAGACAAGATCTGCTTTTTGCTTGTACTGGGTCT
CTCTGGTTAGACCAGATCTGAGCCTGGGAGCTCTCTGGCTAACTAGGGAACCCACTGCTTAAGCCTCAAT
AAAGCTTGCCTTGAGTGCTTCAAGTAGTGTGTGCCCGTCTGTTGTGTGACTCTGGTAACTAGAGATCCCT
CAGACCCTTTTAGTCAGTGTGGAAAATCTCTAGCAGTACGTATAGTAGTTCATGTCATCTTATTATTCAG
TATTTATAACTTGCAAAGAAATGAATATCAGAGAGTGAGAGGAACTTGTTTATTGCAGCTTATAATGGTT
ACAAATAAAGCAATAGCATCACAAATTTCACAAATAAAGCATTTTTTTCACTGCATTCTAGTTGTGGTTT
GTCCAAACTCATCAATGTATCTTATCATGTCTGGCTCTAGCTATCCCGCCCCTAACTCCGCCCATCCCGC
CCCTAACTCCGCCCAGTTCCGCCCATTCTCCGCCCCATGGCTGACTAATTTTTTTTATTTATGCAGAGGC
CGAGGCCGCCTCGGCCTCTGAGCTATTCCAGAAGTAGTGAGGAGGCTTTTTTGGAGGCCTAGGGACGTAC
CCAATTCGCCCTATAGTGAGTCGTATTACGCGCGCTCACTGGCCGTCGTTTTACAACGTCGTGACTGGGA
AAACCCTGGCGTTACCCAACTTAATCGCCTTGCAGCACATCCCCCTTTCGCCAGCTGGCGTAATAGCGAA
GAGGCCCGCACCGATCGCCCTTCCCAACAGTTGCGCAGCCTGAATGGCGAATGGG
[124 nt withheld, positions 6986-7109]
C
[91 nt withheld, positions 7111-7201]
A
[49 nt withheld, positions 7203-7251]
CCTTTGACGTTGGAGTCCACGTTCTTT
[37 nt withheld, positions 7279-7315]
ACCCTATCTCGGTCTATTCTTTTGATTTATAAGGGATTTTGCCGATTTCGGCCTATTGGTTAAAAAATGA
GCTGATTTAACAAAAATTTAACGCGAATTTTAACAAAATATTAACGCTTACAATTTAGGTGGCACTTTTC
GGGGAAATGTGCGCGGAACCCCTATTTGTTTATTTTTCTAAATACATTCAAATATGTATCCGCTCATGAG
ACAATAACCCTGATAAATGCTTCAATAATATTGAAAAAGGAAGAGTATGAGTATTCAACATTTCCGTGTC
GCCCTTATTCCCTTTTTTGCGGCATTTTGCCTTCCTGTTTTTGCTCACCCAGAAACGCTGGTGAAAGTAA
AAGATGCTGAAGATCAGTTGGGTGCACGAGTGGGTTACATCGAACTGGATCTCAACAGCGGTAAGATCCT
TGAGAGTTTTCGCCCCGAAGAACGTTTTCCAATGATGAGCACTTTTAAAGTTCTGCTATGTGGCGCGGTA
TTATCCCGTATTGACGCCGGGCAAGAGCAACTCGGTCGCCGCATACACTATTCTCAGAATGACTTGGTTG
AGTACTCACCAGTCACAGAAAAGCATCTTACGGATGGCATGACAGTAAGAGAATTATGCAGTGCTGCCAT
AACCATGAGTGATAACACTGCGGCCAACTTACTTCTGACAACGATCGGAGGACCGAAGGAGCTAACCGCT
TTTTTGCACAACATGGGGGATCATGTAACTCGCCTTGATCGTTGGGAACCGGAGCTGAATGAAGCCATAC
CAAACGACGAGCGTGACACCACGATGCCTGTAGCAATGGCAACAACGTTGCGCAAACTATTAACTGGCGA
ACTACTTACTCTAGCTTCCCGGCAACAATTAATAGACTGGATGGAGGCGGATAAAGTTGCAGGACCACTT
CTGCGCTCGGCCCTTCCGGCTGGCTGGTTTATTGCTGATAAATCTGGAGCCGGTGAGCGTGGGTCTCGCG
GTATCATTGCAGCACTGGGGCCAGATGGTAAGCCCTCCCGTATCGTAGTTATCTACACGACGGGGAGTCA
GGCAACTATGGATGAACGAAATAGACAGATCGCTGAGATAGGTGCCTCACTGATTAAGCATTGGTAACTG
TCAGACCAAGTTTACTCATATATACTTTAGATTGATTTAAAACTTCATTTTTAATTTAAAAGGATCTAGG
TGAAGATCCTTTTTGATAATCTCATGACCAAAATCCCTTAACGTGAGTTTTCGTTCCACTGAGCGTCAGA
CCCCGTAGAAAAGATCAAAGGATCTTCTTGAGATCCTTTTTTTCTGCGCGTAATCTGCTGCTTGCAAACA
AAAAAACCACCGCTACCAGCGGTGGTTTGTTTGCCGGATCAAGAGCTACCAACTCTTTTTCCGAAGGTAA
CTGGCTTCAGCAGAGCGCAGATACCAAATACTGTTCTTCTAGTGTAGCCGTAGTTAGGCCACCACTTCAA
GAACTCTGTAGCACCGCCTACATACCTCGCTCTGCTAATCCTGTTACCAGTGGCTGCTGCCAGTGGCGAT
AAGTCGTGTCTTACCGGGTTGGACTCAAGACGATAGTTACCGGATAAGGCGCAGCGGTCGGGCTGAACGG
GGGGTTCGTGCACACAGCCCAGCTTGGAGCGAACGACCTACACCGAACTGAGATACCTACAGCGTGAGCT
ATGAGAAAGCGCCACGCTTCCCGAAGGGAGAAAGGCGGACAGGTATCCGGTAAGCGGCAGGGTCGGAACA
GGAGAGCGCACGAGGGAGCTTCCAGGGGGAAACGCCTGGTATCTTTATAGTCCTGTCGGGTTTCGCCACC
TCTGACTTGAGCGTCGATTTTTGTGATGCTCGTCAGGGGGGCGGAGCCTATGGAAAAACGCCAGCAACGC
GGCCTTTTTACGGTTCCTGGCCTTTTGCTGGCCTTTTGCTCACATGTTCTTTCCTGCGTTATCCCCTGAT
TCTGTGGATAACCGTATTACCGCCTTTGAGTGAGCTGATACCGCTCGCCGCAGCCGAACGACCGAGCGCA
GCGAGTCAGTGAGCGAGGAAGCGGAAGAGCGCCCAATACGCAAACCGCCTCTCCCCGCGCGTTGGCCGAT
TCATTAATGCAGCTGGCACGACAGGTTTCCCGACTGGAAAGCGGGCAGTGAGCGCAACGCAATTAATGTG
AGTTAGCTCACTCATTAGGCACCCCAGGCTTTACACTTTATGCTTCCGGCTCGTATGTTGTGTGGAATTG
TGAGCGGATAACAATTTCACACAGGAAACAGCTATGACCATGATTACGCCAAGCGCGCAATTAACCCTCA
CTAAAGGGAACAAAAGCTGGAGCTGCAAGC
