>Addgene plasmid #145013 | TFORF3537 | depositor partial sequence | sequence record 287154 | Insert
ATCGATTGATCAACAAGTTTGTACAAAAAAGTTGGCATGAGCGGGGGCAAGAAGAAGAGTAGTTTCCAAA
TCACCAGCGTCACCACGGACTATGAGGGCCCTGGGAGCCCAGGGGCTTCGGATCCCCCTACCCCACAGCC
CCCAACCGGGCCCCCGCCCCGCCTGCCCAATGGGGAGCCCAGCCCCGATCCGGGGGGCAAGGGCACCCCC
CGGAATGGCTCCCCACCACCTGGGGCCCCTTCCTCCCGTTTCCGGGTGGTGAAGCTGCCCCACGGCCTGG
GAGAGCCTTATCGCCGCGGTCGCTGGACGTGTGTGGATGTTTATGAGCGAGACCTGGAGCCCCACAGCTT
CGGCGGACTCCTGGAGGGAATTCGAGGGGCCTCAGGGGGCGCCGGGGGCAGATCTTTGGATTCCAGGTTG
GAGCTGGCCAGCCTCGGCCTGGGCGCCCCCACCCCACCGTCAGGCCTGTCTCAGGGCCCCACCTCCTGGC
TCCGTCCACCCCCCACCTCTCCTGGACCTCAGGCCCGCTCCTTCACTGGGGGACTGGGCCAGCTGGTGGT
GCCCAGCAAAGCCAAGGCAGAGAAACCCCCACTGTCGGCCTCCTCACCCCAGCAGCGCCCCCCAGAGCCT
GAGACCGGTGAGAGTGCGGGCACATCCCGGGCTGCCACGCCCCTGCCCTCTCTGAGGGTGGAAGCGGAGG
CTGGGGGCTCAGGGGCCAGGACCCCTCCACTGTCCCGGAGGAAAGCTGTAGACATGCGGCTGCGGATGGA
GTTGGGTGCTCCAGAAGAGATGGGGCAGGTGCCCCCACTTGACTCTCGCCCCAGCTCCCCGGCCCTCTAC
TTCACCCACGATGCCAGCCTGGTTCACAAATCTCCAGACCCCTTCGGAGCAGTAGCAGCTCAGAAGTTCA
GCCTGGCCCACTCCATGTTGGCCATCAGTGGTCACCTAGACAGCGACGATGATAGTGGCTCCGGAAGCCT
GGTTGGCATTGACAACAAAATCGAGCAAGCCATGGACTTGGTGAAGTCCCACCTCATGTTTGCGGTCCGG
GAGGAGGTGGAGGTGCTGAAGGAGCAGATCCGGGAACTGGCGGAGCGGAACGCTGCGCTGGAGCAGGAGA
ATGGGCTGCTGCGCGCCCTGGCCAGCCCGGAGCAGCTGGCTCAGCTGCCCTCCTCGGGGGTCCCACGGCT
TGGGCCCCCTGCGCCCAATGGGCCCTCCGTCTGCCCGACTTTCTTGTACAAAGTGGTTGATATCGGTAAG
CCTATCCCTAACCCTCTCCTCGGTCTCGATTCTACGTAGTAATGAACTAGTCCGTAACTTGAAAGTATTT
CGATTTCTTGGCTTTATATATCTTGTGGAAAGGACGATTTAGCGAGAGCCCCCGCGACACC
