>Addgene plasmid #145013 | TFORF3537 | depositor partial sequence | sequence record 287155 | Barcode
TTTAGCGAGAGCCCCCGCGACACC
