>Addgene plasmid #145013 | TFORF3537 | addgene partial sequence | sequence record 319944 | WPRE-R 5'-CATAGCGTAAAAGGAGCAACA-3'
NNNNNNNNNNNNTCATCTTTCCAATTTTGTAATCCAGAGGTTGATTGTCGACTTAACGCGTAAAATAGCT
TATATAGCAGTACCGTCGTCCTTTCCACAAGATATATAAAGCCAAGAAATCGAAATACTTTCAAGTTACG
GACTAGTTCATTACTACGTAGAATCGAGACCGAGGAGAGGGTTAGGGATAGGCTTACCGATATCAACCAC
TTTGTACAAGAAAGTTGGGTATAAGGTCGTCAGGTCCGTGTGGTGGTCTTTGGCCATCGGCTGTAAATGC
TGGCTGGGGGCGACTGAGGAGGAGCAAGATGAGGAGGAAGATGAGGACGATGACCTGCCTTTAGTGTTGG
GCAGCTTATGATCTTTTTTCCACTTCATCCTCCGGTTCTGGAACCAGATCTTGATCTGGCGCTCCGACAG
ACACAGGGTGTGAGCGATTTCAATCCGACGGCGCCTTGTCAGATACCTGTTAAAATGAAATTCTTTTTCC
AGTTCTAGGACTTGCTGCCGGGTGTAGGCCGTTCGGGACCGCTTGGGTTCCCCACCGGTGTAGTTGGGGT
TCACCGAATTCACGTGCACCTTCTTCATCCAGGGGTAGACCACGGCCGGCTGCTTGAGTGCCGTCCCGGA
GGGCGGCTGCTTGGGGTCGGACTGACTGTAGGCCCGGGCGCCAGGCAGGGGCGCCGGCGGAGGCGCCGGG
GGAGCTGGGCAAGGCTCTCCTGGAGCGGCGTAGTGACCGCCGGGGCCGCCTGGCTCTTGTCCGTGACCCC
GCGCAGGCAGCGCCGANCCNGGCCCGGGGCCNCTG
